Addgene plasmid #13064: 40 p tie2
Depositing lab: Nathan Lawson. Depositing organization: University of Massachusetts, Worcester. Publication: Notch signaling is required for arterial-venous differentiation during embryonic vascular development. Lawson ND, Scheer N, Pham VN, Kim CH, Chitnis AB, Campos-Ortega JA, Weinstein BM. Development. 2001 Oct . 128(19):3675-83. PubMed 11585794.
Backbone
  Vector backbone: na
Growth in bacteria
  Bacterial resistance: Ampicillin, 100 μg/mL
  Growth temperature: 37°C
  Growth strain: DH5alpha
  Copy number: High Copy
Gene/Insert
  Gene/Insert name: tie2
  Species: D. rerio (zebrafish)
  Mutation: Q817E (please see depositor's comment below)
  Entrez Gene: tek (a.k.a. tie-2, tie2)
  Cloning method: Restriction Enzyme
  Sequencing primers: 5′ na
Terms and licenses: Academic/Nonprofit Terms; Industry Terms: Not Available to Industry
Depositor comments: For riboprobe, digest with Eco 01091 and use T3 polymerase. The depositor noted that the tie2 Q817R mutation found in Addgene's quality control sequence does NOT affect plasmid function.
How to cite: 40 p tie2 was a gift from Nathan Lawson (Addgene plasmid # 13064 ; http://n2t.net/addgene:13064 ; RRID:Addgene_13064)
