[The description below was written by a language model from this plasmid's Addgene catalogue record.]
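Description:
40 p tie2 is a bacterial plasmid carrying a zebrafish (Danio rerio) tie2 insert, corresponding to the tek gene, which encodes an endothelial receptor tyrosine kinase widely used as a marker of vascular endothelium. The record does not name the vector backbone, and no feature table is available, so the origin of replication, the exact extent of the cloned tie2 sequence and the layout of flanking elements are not stated. What is recorded is that the plasmid is maintained in E. coli as a high-copy construct under ampicillin selection, and that the insert was introduced by restriction enzyme cloning.

The depositor's comments indicate that the plasmid's main role is as a template for riboprobe synthesis. The plasmid is linearised with a restriction enzyme and transcribed in vitro with T3 RNA polymerase, which implies that a T3 promoter flanks the insert in an orientation suitable for generating the probe. Such probes are typically used for whole-mount in situ hybridisation to visualise tie2 expression in developing embryos, in keeping with the associated work on Notch signalling and arterial-venous differentiation during embryonic vascular development.

The record notes an amino-acid substitution at position 817 of tie2, found in quality-control sequencing. It is given inconsistently, as Q817E in the mutation field and Q817R in the depositor comment, so the exact change is ambiguous. The depositor states that it does not affect plasmid function, as would be expected for a hybridisation probe template, where a single-codon change has little effect. No promoter for expression in eukaryotic cells, tag or reporter is recorded.
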