>Addgene plasmid #13064 | 40 p tie2 | addgene partial sequence | sequence record 135949 | T7 5'-TAATACGACTCACTATAGGG-3'
CTGCCGGTGGGTGTGAAGCTGTCGGCCGTCAGCCAGACCGCACTGCTGCTGTCCTGGGACATCGCTCCAG
CTGAGCAGCACTGCACCTATGAGGTCTCCTGTCTGCAGGCCGGAGCTCCAGGAACACTGAGGACCTTCCA
GCTGCCGTCAAACTCCTCCGCTATGCATCTGAGCGATCTGAAACCCAGACACAAATACCAGTGTACAGTG
AGGAGCAGCTGCGGCGTGGGACAGAACCATCCCTCCGCCAGCGCCTGGACACTCAGCGACCAGCTTCCTC
CTCCACCGGCCAACATCTCCATCTGGAACATCAGCGATACCTCCGCCGTCCTCACCTGGGCTGTGGCGGA
GGGCGAGTCTGTGTCCAGAGCCGTGATCCGCTTCCAGCAGGTGGAGCAGGCGCAGTACAGACAGCAAGTG
GAGCTCCCGGTGCAGACACAGCAGCTCCACATGCGCTTCCAGCTCCTGGGCCTGAGGCCCAACACCGGAT
ACCAGCTGCAGCTGTGGACGGTCAATAACATGGGGGAGAGTGCGGAGAGTCCACCGGTCAGCCTGATGAC
ACTGCCACAGCAGGAGAGCTCAGCGCTGTTCGCGGCTCATGGACACCTGCTCCTCTATGCTATCCTGGGG
TCCGCCGGCATGACCTGCTGCACCGTCCTGCTGGCCTTCTGCATCGTCCTGCAGCTCAAGAGGAACACAC
TGCAGCGGCGCATCCACAGCATACTGAGGGAGGAGCCGGCGGTGCACTTCAGCTCAGCTCCGCCCCCTCA
TCGGCGCTCGGCGGTGGTCAGCCGCTCTCTGGTGTTCCCGGCGCTGCAGTGGAGTGATATCGAATTCCTG
CAGCCCGGGGGAATCCACTAGTTCTAGAGCGGCCGCCACCGCGGTGGAGCTCCAGCTTTTTGTTCCTTAG
TGAGGTAATTG
